>Addgene plasmid #48026 | pICH49283 | depositor full sequence | sequence record 69026 | Full Sequence
GTGGTTTAAACTATCAGTGTTTGACAGGATATATTGGCGGGTAAACCTAAGAGAAAAGAGCGTTTATTAG
AATAATCGGATATTTAAAAGGGCGTGAAAAGGTTTATCCGTTCGTCCATTTGTATGTGCATGCCAACCAC
AGGGTTCCCCAGATCAGGCGCTGGCTGCTGAACCCCCAGCCGGAACTGACCCCACAAGGCCCTAGCGTTT
GCAATGCACCAGGTCATCATTGACCCAGGCGTGTTCCACCAGGCCGCTGCCTCGCAACTCTTCGCAGGCT
TCGCCGACCTGCTCGCGCCACTTCTTCACGCGGGTGGAATCCGATCCGCACATGAGGCGGAAGGTTTCCA
GCTTGAGCGGGTACGGCTCCCGGTGCGAGCTGAAATAGTCGAACATCCGTCGGGCCGTCGGCGACAGCTT
GCGGTACTTCTCCCATATGAATTTCGTGTAGTGGTCGCCAGCAAACAGCACGACGATTTCCTCGTCGATC
AGGACCTGGCAACGGGACGTTTTCTTGCCACGGTCCAGGACGCGGAAGCGGTGCAGCAGCGACACCGATT
CCAGGTGCCCAACGCGGTCGGACGTGAAGCCCATCGCCGTCGCCTGTAGGCGCGACAGGCATTCCTCGGC
CTTCGTGTAATACCGGCCATTGATCGACCAGCCCAGGTCCTGGCAAAGCTCGTAGAACGTGAAGGTGATC
GGCTCGCCGATAGGGGTGCGCTTCGCGTACTCCAACACCTGCTGCCACACCAGTTCGTCATCGTCGGCCC
GCAGCTCGACGCCGGTGTAGGTGATCTTCACGTCCTTGTTGACGTGGAAAATGACCTTGTTTTGCAGCGC
CTCGCGCGGGATTTTCTTGTTGCGCGTGGTGAACAGGGCAGAGCGGGCCGTGTCGTTTGGCATCGCTCGC
ATCGTGTCCGGCCACGGCGCAATATCGAACAAGGAAAGCTGCATTTCCTTGATCTGCTGCTTCGTGTGTT
TCAGCAACGCGGCCTGCTTGGCCTCGCTGACCTGTTTTGCCAGGTCCTCGCCGGCGGTTTTTCGCTTCTT
GGTCGTCATAGTTCCTCGCGTGTCGATGGTCATCGACTTCGCCAAACCTGCCGCCTCCTGTTCAAGACGA
CGCGAACGCTCCACGGCGGCCGATGGCGCGGGCAGGGCAGGGGGAGCCAGTTGCACGCTGTCGCGCTCGA
TCTTGGCCGTAGCTTGCTGGACCATCGAGCCGACGGACTGGAAGGTTTCGCGGGGCGCACGCATGACGGT
GCGGCTTGCGATGGTTTCGGCATCCTCGGCGGAAAACCCCGCGTCGATCAGTTCTTGCCTGTATGCCTTC
CGGTCAAACGTCCGATTCATTCACCCTCCTTGCGGGATTGCCCCGACTCACGCCGGGGCAATGTGCCCTT
ATTCCTGATTTGACCCGCCTGGTGCCTTGGTGTCCAGATAATCCACCTTATCGGCAATGAAGTCGGTCCC
GTAGACCGTCTGGCCGTCCTTCTCGTACTTGGTATTCCGAATCTTGCCCTGCACGAATACCAGCGACCCC
TTGCCCAAATACTTGCCGTGGGCCTCGGCCTGAGAGCCAAAACACTTGATGCGGAAGAAGTCGGTGCGCT
CCTGCTTGTCGCCGGCATCGTTGCGCCACATCTAGGATCTGCCAGGAACCGTAAAAAGGCCGCGTTGCTG
GCGTTTTTCCATAGGCTCCGCCCCCCTGACGAGCATCACAAAAATCGACGCTCAAGTCAGAGGTGGCGAA
ACCCGACAGGACTATAAAGATACCAGGCGTTTCCCCCTGGAAGCTCCCTCGTGCGCTCTCCTGTTCCGAC
CCTGCCGCTTACCGGATACCTGTCCGCCTTTCTCCCTTCGGGAAGCGTGGCGCTTTCTCATAGCTCACGC
TGTAGGTATCTCAGTTCGGTGTAGGTCGTTCGCTCCAAGCTGGGCTGTGTGCACGAACCCCCCGTTCAGC
CCGACCGCTGCGCCTTATCCGGTAACTATCGTCTTGAGTCCAACCCGGTAAGACACGACTTATCGCCACT
GGCAGCAGCCACTGGTAACAGGATTAGCAGAGCGAGGTATGTAGGCGGTGCTACAGAGTTCTTGAAGTGG
TGGCCTAACTACGGCTACACTAGAAGGACAGTATTTGGTATCTGCGCTCTGCTGAAGCCAGTTACCTTCG
GAAAAAGAGTTGGTAGCTCTTGATCCGGCAAACAAACCACCGCTGGTAGCGGTGGTTTTTTTGTTTGCAA
GCAGCAGATTACGCGCAGAAAAAAAGGATCTCAAGAAGATCCTTTGATCTTTTCTACGGGGTCTGACGCT
CAGTGGAACGAAAACTCACGTTAAGGGATTTTGGTCATGAGATTATCAAAAAGGATCTTCACCTAGATCC
TTTTAAATTAAAAATGAAGTTTTAAATCAATCTAAAGTATATATGAGTAAACTTGGTCTGACAGTTACCA
ATGCTTAATCAGTGAGGCACCTATCTCAGCGATCTGTCTATTTCGTTCATCCATAGTTGCCTGACTCCCC
GTCGTGTAGATAACTACGATACGGGAGGGCTTACCATCTGGCCCCAGTGCTGCAATGATACCGCGAGAAC
CACGCTCACCGGCTCCAGATTTATCAGCAATAAACCAGCCAGCCGGAAGGGCCGAGCGCAGAAGTGGTCC
TGCAACTTTATCCGCCTCCATCCAGTCTATTAATTGTTGCCGGGAAGCTAGAGTAAGTAGTTCGCCAGTT
AATAGTTTGCGCAACGTTGTTGCCATTGCTACAGGCATCGTGGTGTCACGCTCGTCGTTTGGTATGGCTT
CATTCAGCTCCGGTTCCCAACGATCAAGGCGAGTTACATGATCCCCCATGTTGTGCAAAAAAGCGGTTAG
CTCCTTCGGTCCTCCGATCGTTGTCAGAAGTAAGTTGGCCGCAGTGTTATCACTCATGGTTATGGCAGCA
CTGCATAATTCTCTTACTGTCATGCCATCCGTAAGATGCTTTTCTGTGACTGGTGAGTACTCAACCAAGT
CATTCTGAGAATAGTGTATGCGGCGACCGAGTTGCTCTTGCCCGGCGTCAATACGGGATAATACCGCGCC
ACATAGCAGAACTTTAAAAGTGCTCATCATTGGAAAACGTTCTTCGGGGCGAAAACTCTCAAGGATCTTA
CCGCTGTTGAGATCCAGTTCGATGTAACCCACTCGTGCACCCAACTGATCTTCAGCATCTTTTACTTTCA
CCAGCGTTTCTGGGTGAGCAAAAACAGGAAGGCAAAATGCCGCAAAAAAGGGAATAAGGGCGACACGGAA
ATGTTGAATACTCATACTCTTCCTTTTTCAATATTATTGAAGCATTTATCAGGGTTATTGTCTCATGAGC
GGATACATATTTGAATGTATTTAGAAAAATAAACAAATAGGGGTTCCGCGCACGAATTGGCCAGCGCTGC
CATTTTTGGGGTGAGGCCGTTCGCGGCCGAGGGGCGCAGCCCCTGGGGGGATGGGAGGCCCGCGTTAGCG
GGCCGGGAGGGTTCGAGAAGGGGGGGCACCCCCCTTCGGCGTGCGCGGTCACGCGCACAGGGCGCAGCCC
TGGTTAAAAACAAGGTTTATAAATATTGGTTTAAAAGCAGGTTAAAAGACAGGTTAGCGGTGGCCGAAAA
ACGGGCGGAAACCCTTGCAAATGCTGGATTTTCTGCCTGTGGACAGCCCCTCAAATGTCAATAGGTGCGC
CCCTCATCTGTCAGCACTCTGCCCCTCAAGTGTCAAGGATCGCGCCCCTCATCTGTCAGTAGTCGCGCCC
CTCAAGTGTCAATACCGCAGGGCACTTATCCCCAGGCTTGTCCACATCATCTGTGGGAAACTCGCGTAAA
ATCAGGCGTTTTCGCCGATTTGCGAGGCTGGCCAGCTCCACGTCGCCGGCCGAAATCGAGCCTGCCCCTC
ATCTGTCAACGCCGCGCCGGGTGAGTCGGCCCCTCAAGTGTCAACGTCCGCCCCTCATCTGTCAGTGAGG
GCCAAGTTTTCCGCGAGGTATCCACAACGCCGGCGGCCGCGGTGTCTCGCACACGGCTTCGACGGCGTTT
CTGGCGCGTTTGCAGGGCCATAGACGGCCGCCAGCCCAGCGGCGAGGGCAACCAGCCCGGTGAGCGTCGC
AAAGGAGATCCTGATCTGACTGATGGGCTGCCTGTATCGAGTGGTGATTTTGTGCCGAGCTGCCGGTCGG
GGAGCTGTTGGCTGGCTGGTGGCAGGATATATTGTGGTGTAAACAAATTGACGCTTAGACAACTTAATAA
CACATTGCGGACGTTTTTAATGTACTGGGGTGGATGCAGTGGGCCCCACTCTGTGAAGACAACAGATGAG
ACCGCAGCTGGCACGACAGGTTTCCCGACTGGAAAGCGGGCAGTGAGCGCAACGCAATTAATGTGAGTTA
GCTCACTCATTAGGCACCCCAGGCTTTACACTTTATGCTTCCGGCTCGTATGTTGTGTGGAATTGTGAGC
GGATAACAATTTCACACAGGAAACAGCTATGACCATGATTACGCCAAGCTTGCATGCCTGCAGGTCGACT
CTAGAGGATCCCCGGGTACCGAGCTCGAATTCACTGGCCGTCGTTTTACAACGTCGTGACTGGGAAAACC
CTGGCGTTACCCAACTTAATCGCCTTGCAGCACATCCCCCTTTCGCCAGCTGGCGTAATAGCGAAGAGGC
CCGCACCGATCGCCCTTCCCAACAGTTGCGCAGCCTGAATGGCGAATGGCGCCTGATGCGGTATTTTCTC
CTTACGCATCTGTGCGGTATTTCACACCGCATATGGTGCACTCTCAGTACAATCTGCTCTGATGCCGCAT
AGTTAAGCCAGCCCCGACACCCGCCAACACCCGCTGACGCGCCCTGACGGGCTTGTCTGCTCCCGGCATC
CGCTTACAGACAAGCTGTGACGGTCTCAGGGATTGTCTTCACGAA
Features (pLannotate 1.2.2; 15 found; start..end, strand, type, name):
     22..46      +  misc_feature   RB T-DNA repeat: right border repeat from nopaline C58 T-DNA
    158..178     -  CDS            TetR (fragment): tetracycline resistance regulatory protein; tetR
    205..1350    -  CDS            trfA: TRFA_ECOLX - Experimental evidence at protein level: Swiss-Prot protein existence level 1. Also involved in plasmid copy number control, promoting intermolecular coupling of protein bound iterons at oriV, which inhibits replication initiation. From Escherichia coli.
   1686..2274    -  rep_origin     ori: high-copy-number ColE1/pMB1/pBR322/pUC origin of replication
   2445..3305    -  CDS            AmpR: β-lactamase; bla; confers resistance to ampicillin, carbenicillin, and related antibiotics
   3306..3410    -  promoter       AmpR promoter: bla
   3497..4128    -  rep_origin     oriV: incP origin of replication
   4220..4244    +  misc_feature   LB T-DNA repeat: left border repeat from nopaline C58 T-DNA
   4344..4386    +  CDS            lacI (fragment): lac repressor; lacI; The lac repressor binds to the lac operator to inhibit transcription in E. coli. This inhibition can be relieved by adding lactose or isopropyl-β-D-thiogalactopyranoside (IPTG).
   4399..4420    +  protein_bind   CAP binding site: CAP binding activates transcription in the presence of cAMP. E. coli catabolite activator protein
   4435..4465    +  promoter       lac promoter: promoter for the E. coli lac operon
   4473..4489    +  protein_bind   lac operator: The lac repressor binds to the lac operator to inhibit transcription in E. coli. This inhibition can be relieved by adding lactose or isopropyl-β-D-thiogalactopyranoside (IPTG). lac repressor encoded by lacI
   4526..4582    -  misc_feature   MCS: pUC18/19 multiple cloning site
   4579..4736    +  CDS            lacZα (fragment): LacZα fragment of β-galactosidase; lacZ fragment
   4742..4841    -  misc_feature   bom (fragment): basis of mobility region from pBR322
