[The description below was written by a language model from this plasmid's Addgene catalogue record and pLannotate feature annotations shown in this document.]
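Description:
pICH49283 is an empty-backbone component of a modular (MoClo-type) cloning system for standardized assembly of multigene constructs, and the depositor describes it simply as a "level 2 end linker". The backbone is self-made, derived from pBIN19 and pUC19. The catalogue gives a backbone size of 4,349 bp, while the annotated full sequence is 4,945 nt, so the difference presumably corresponds to the lacZα region. The vector type is not specified and no gene insert is recorded.

The feature table shows a hybrid replication arrangement. A high-copy ColE1/pUC origin supports propagation in E. coli, consistent with the recorded high copy number. An incP oriV together with the trfA replication initiator gene comes from the broad-host-range pBIN19 lineage and would normally allow maintenance in hosts such as Agrobacterium. Selection is by ampicillin resistance, with bla expressed from its own promoter. Small fragments of tetR, lacI and the pBR322 bom region are probably carry-over from the parental plasmids.

Nopaline-type left and right T-DNA border repeats flank the cloning region across the circular junction. Between them lies a lacZα cassette comprising the CAP binding site, lac promoter and operator, pUC18/19 multiple cloning site and a lacZα fragment. LacZα is listed as the selectable marker, which points to blue/white colour screening during assembly steps.

In the modular cloning scheme, end linkers are used to close a level 2 assembly by bridging the last inserted module to the destination vector. However, the record does not state the type IIS restriction sites, the fusion overhangs or the assembly position this particular linker serves.
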