Addgene plasmid #48026: pICH49283
Purpose: (Empty Backbone)
Depositing lab: Sylvestre Marillonnet. Depositing organization: Leibniz Institute of Plant Biochemistry (IPB). Publication: A modular cloning system for standardized assembly of multigene constructs. Weber E, Engler C, Gruetzner R, Werner S, Marillonnet S. PLoS One. 2011 Feb 18;6(2):e16765. doi: 10.1371/journal.pone.0016765. PubMed 21364738.
Backbone
  Vector backbone: derived from pBIN19 and pUC19
  Backbone manufacturer: self-made
  Backbone size (bp): 4349
  Vector type: Unspecified
  Selectable markers: LacZ alpha
Growth in bacteria
  Bacterial resistance: Ampicillin, 100 μg/mL
  Growth temperature: 37°C
  Growth strain: DH10B
  Copy number: High Copy
Gene/Insert
  Gene/Insert name: None
Terms and licenses: Academic/Nonprofit Terms; Industry Terms: Not Available to Industry
Depositor comments: level 2 end linker
How to cite: pICH49283 was a gift from Sylvestre Marillonnet (Addgene plasmid # 48026 ; http://n2t.net/addgene:48026 ; RRID:Addgene_48026)
