>Addgene plasmid #48026 | pICH49283 | addgene partial sequence | sequence record 74352 | LB-F1  5'-gtggtgtaaacaaattgacgc-3'
CATTGCGGACGTTTTTAATGTACTGGGGTGGATGCAGTGGGCCCCACTCTGTGAAGACAACAGATGAGAC
CGCAGCTGGCACGACAGGTTTCCCGACTGGAAAGCGGGCAGTGAGCGCAACGCAATTAATGTGAGTTAGC
TCACTCATTAGGCACCCCAGGCTTTACACTTTATGCTTCCGGCTCGTATGTTGTGTGGAATTGTGAGCGG
ATAACAATTTCACACAGGAAACAGCTATGACCATGATTACGCCAAGCTTGCATGCCTGCAGGTCGACTCT
AGAGGATCCCCGGGTACCGAGCTCGAATTCACTGGCCGTCGTTTTACAACGTCGTGACTGGGAAAACCCT
GGCGTTACCCAACTTAATCGCCTTGCAGCACATCCCCCTTTCGCCAGCTGGCGTAATAGCGAAGAGGCCC
GCACCGATCGCCCTTCCCAACAGTTGCGCAGCCTGAATGGCGAATGGCGCCTGATGCGGTATTTTCTCCT
TACGCATCTGTGCGGTATTTCACACCGCATATGGTGCACTCTCAGTACAATCTGCTCTGATGCCGCATAG
TTAAGCCAGCCCCGACACCCGCCAACACCCGCTGACGCGCCCTGACGGGCTTGTCTGCTCCCGGCATCCG
CTTACAGACAAGCTGTGACGGTCTCAGGGATTGTCTTCACGAAGTGGTTTAAACTATCAGTGTTTGACAG
GATATATTGGCGGGTAAACCTAAGAGAAAAGAGCGTTTATTAGAATAATCGGATATTTAAAAGGGCGTGA
AAAGGTTTATCCGTTCGTCCATTTGTATGTGCATGCCAACCACAGGGTTCCCCAGATCAGGCGCTGGCTG
CTGAACCCCCAGCCGGAACTGACCCCACAAGGCCCTAGCGTTTGCAATGCACCAGGTCATCATTGACCCA
GGCGTGTTCCACCAGGCCGCTGCCTCGCAACTCTTCGCAGGCTTCGCCGACCTGCTCGCGCCACTTCTTC
ACGCGGGTGGAATCCGA
